>Addgene plasmid #235677 | pcDNA3.1-HA-RAD52-∆C | addgene full sequence | sequence record 468354 | Addgene NGS Result
GACGGATCGGGAGATCTCCCGATCCCCTATGGTGCACTCTCAGTACAATCTGCTCTGATGCCGCATAGTT
AAGCCAGTATCTGCTCCCTGCTTGTGTGTTGGAGGTCGCTGAGTAGTGCGCGAGCAAAATTTAAGCTACA
ACAAGGCAAGGCTTGACCGACAATTGCATGAAGAATCTGCTTAGGGTTAGGCGTTTTGCGCTGCTTCGCG
ATGTACGGGCCAGATATACGCGTTGACATTGATTATTGACTAGTTATTAATAGTAATCAATTACGGGGTC
ATTAGTTCATAGCCCATATATGGAGTTCCGCGTTACATAACTTACGGTAAATGGCCCGCCTGGCTGACCG
CCCAACGACCCCCGCCCATTGACGTCAATAATGACGTATGTTCCCATAGTAACGCCAATAGGGACTTTCC
ATTGACGTCAATGGGTGGAGTATTTACGGTAAACTGCCCACTTGGCAGTACATCAAGTGTATCATATGCC
AAGTACGCCCCCTATTGACGTCAATGACGGTAAATGGCCCGCCTGGCATTATGCCCAGTACATGACCTTA
TGGGACTTTCCTACTTGGCAGTACATCTACGTATTAGTCATCGCTATTACCATGGTGATGCGGTTTTGGC
AGTACATCAATGGGCGTGGATAGCGGTTTGACTCACGGGGATTTCCAAGTCTCCACCCCATTGACGTCAA
TGGGAGTTTGTTTTGGCACCAAAATCAACGGGACTTTCCAAAATGTCGTAACAACTCCGCCCCATTGACG
CAAATGGGCGGTAGGCGTGTACGGTGGGAGGTCTATATAAGCAGAGCTCTCTGGCTAACTAGAGAACCCA
CTGCTTACTGGCTTATCGAAATTAATACGACTCACTATAGGGAGACCCAAGCTGGCTAGCGTTTAAACTT
AAGCTTGCCACCATGTACCCATACGATGTTCCAGATTACGCTGGTACCATGTCTGGGACTGAGGAAGCAA
TTCTTGGAGGACGTGACAGCCATCCTGCTGCTGGCGGCGGCTCAGTGTTA
[552 nt withheld, positions 1031-1582]
CGACCGAACATGGCCCTGGGACACCCACAGCTGCAGCAGGTGACCTCCCCTTCCAGACCCAGCCATGCTG
TGATACCGGCGGACCAGGACTGCAGCTCCCGAAGCCTGAGCTCATCCGCCGTGGAGAGCGAGGCCACGCA
CCAGCGGAAGCTCCGGCAGAAGCAGCTGCAGCAGCAGTTCCGGGAGCGGATGGAGAAGCAGCAGGTTCGA
GTCTCCACGCCGTCAGCTGAGAAGAGTGAGGCAGCGCCTCCGGCCCCTCCTGTGACGCACAGCGACATGA
AGAAAAGGAAATATGATCCATCTTAAGGATCCGAATTCTGCAGATATCCAGCACAGTGGCGGCCGCTCGA
GTCTAGAGGGCCCGTTTAAACCCGCTGATCAGCCTCGACTGTGCCTTCTAGTTGCCAGCCATCTGTTGTT
TGCCCCTCCCCCGTGCCTTCCTTGACCCTGGAAGGTGCCACTCCCACTGTCCTTTCCTAATAAAATGAGG
AAATTGCATCGCATTGTCTGAGTAGGTGTCATTCTATTCTGGGGGGTGGGGTGGGGCAGGACAGCAAGGG
GGAGGATTGGGAAGACAATAGCAGGCATGCTGGGGATGCGGTGGGCTCTATGGCTTCTGAGGCGGAAAGA
ACCAGCTGGGGCTCTAGGGGGTATCCCC
[124 nt withheld, positions 2241-2364]
C
[91 nt withheld, positions 2366-2456]
A
[49 nt withheld, positions 2458-2506]
CCTTTGACGTTGGAGTCCACGTTCTTT
[37 nt withheld, positions 2534-2570]
ACCCTATCTCGGTCTATTCTTTTGATTTATAAGGGATTTTGCCGATTTCGGCCTATTGGTTAAAAAATGA
GCTGATTTAACAAAAATTTAACGCGAATTAATTCTGTGGAATGTGTGTCAGTTAGGGTGTGGAAAGTCCC
CAGGCTCCCCAGCAGGCAGAAGTATGCAAAGCATGCATCTCAATTAGTCAGCAACCAGGTGTGGAAAGTC
CCCAGGCTCCCCAGCAGGCAGAAGTATGCAAAGCATGCATCTCAATTAGTCAGCAACCATAGTCCCGCCC
CTAACTCCGCCCATCCCGCCCCTAACTCCGCCCAGTTCCGCCCATTCTCCGCCCCATGGCTGACTAATTT
TTTTTATTTATGCAGAGGCCGAGGCCGCCTCTGCCTCTGAGCTATTCCAGAAGTAGTGAGGAGGCTTTTT
TGGAGGCCTAGGCTTTTGCAAAAAGCTCCCGGGAGCTTGTATATCCATTTTCGGATCTGATCAAGAGACA
GGATGAGGATCGTTTCGCATGATTGAACAAGATGGATTGCACGCAGGTTCTCCGGCCGCTTGGGTGGAGA
GGCTATTCGGCTATGACTGGGCACAACAGACAATCGGCTGCTCTGATGCCGCCGTGTTCCGGCTGTCAGC
GCAGGGGCGCCCGGTTCTTTTTGTCAAGACCGACCTGTCCGGTGCCCTGAATGAACTGCAGGACGAGGCA
GCGCGGCTATCGTGGCTGGCCACGACGGGCGTTCCTTGCGCAGCTGTGCTCGACGTTGTCACTGAAGCGG
GAAGGGACTGGCTGCTATTGGGCGAAGTGCCGGGGCAGGATCTCCTGTCATCTCACCTTGCTCCTGCCGA
GAAAGTATCCATCATGGCTGATGCAATGCGGCGGCTGCATACGCTTGATCCGGCTACCTGCCCATTCGAC
CACCAAGCGAAACATCGCATCGAGCGAGCACGTACTCGGATGGAAGCCGGTCTTGTCGATCAGGATGATC
TGGACGAAGAGCATCAGGGGCTCGCGCCAGCCGAACTGTTCGCCAGGCTCAAGGCGCGCATGCCCGACGG
CGAGGATCTCGTCGTGACCCATGGCGATGCCTGCTTGCCGAATATCATGGTGGAAAATGGCCGCTTTTCT
GGATTCATCGACTGTGGCCGGCTGGGTGTGGCGGACCGCTATCAGGACATAGCGTTGGCTACCCGTGATA
TTGCTGAAGAGCTTGGCGGCGAATGGGCTGACCGCTTCCTCGTGCTTTACGGTATCGCCGCTCCCGATTC
GCAGCGCATCGCCTTCTATCGCCTTCTTGACGAGTTCTTCTGAGCGGGACTCTGGGGTTCGAAATGACCG
ACCAAGCGACGCCCAACCTGCCATCACGAGATTTCGATTCCACCGCCGCCTTCTATGAAAGGTTGGGCTT
CGGAATCGTTTTCCGGGACGCCGGCTGGATGATCCTCCAGCGCGGGGATCTCATGCTGGAGTTCTTCGCC
CACCCCAACTTGTTTATTGCAGCTTATAATGGTTACAAATAAAGCAATAGCATCACAAATTTCACAAATA
AAGCATTTTTTTCACTGCATTCTAGTTGTGGTTTGTCCAAACTCATCAATGTATCTTATCATGTCTGTAT
ACCGTCGACCTCTAGCTAGAGCTTGGCGTAATCATGGTCATAGCTGTTTCCTGTGTGAAATTGTTATCCG
CTCACAATTCCACACAACATACGAGCCGGAAGCATAAAGTGTAAAGCCTGGGGTGCCTAATGAGTGAGCT
AACTCACATTAATTGCGTTGCGCTCACTGCCCGCTTTCCAGTCGGGAAACCTGTCGTGCCAGCTGCATTA
ATGAATCGGCCAACGCGCGGGGAGAGGCGGTTTGCGTATTGGGCGCTCTTCCGCTTCCTCGCTCACTGAC
TCGCTGCGCTCGGTCGTTCGGCTGCGGCGAGCGGTATCAGCTCACTCAAAGGCGGTAATACGGTTATCCA
CAGAATCAGGGGATAACGCAGGAAAGAACATGTGAGCAAAAGGCCAGCAAAAGGCCAGGAACCGTAAAAA
GGCCGCGTTGCTGGCGTTTTTCCATAGGCTCCGCCCCCCTGACGAGCATCACAAAAATCGACGCTCAAGT
CAGAGGTGGCGAAACCCGACAGGACTATAAAGATACCAGGCGTTTCCCCCTGGAAGCTCCCTCGTGCGCT
CTCCTGTTCCGACCCTGCCGCTTACCGGATACCTGTCCGCCTTTCTCCCTTCGGGAAGCGTGGCGCTTTC
TCATAGCTCACGCTGTAGGTATCTCAGTTCGGTGTAGGTCGTTCGCTCCAAGCTGGGCTGTGTGCACGAA
CCCCCCGTTCAGCCCGACCGCTGCGCCTTATCCGGTAACTATCGTCTTGAGTCCAACCCGGTAAGACACG
ACTTATCGCCACTGGCAGCAGCCACTGGTAACAGGATTAGCAGAGCGAGGTATGTAGGCGGTGCTACAGA
GTTCTTGAAGTGGTGGCCTAACTACGGCTACACTAGAAGAACAGTATTTGGTATCTGCGCTCTGCTGAAG
CCAGTTACCTTCGGAAAAAGAGTTGGTAGCTCTTGATCCGGCAAACAAACCACCGCTGGTAGCGGTGGTT
TTTTTGTTTGCAAGCAGCAGATTACGCGCAGAAAAAAAGGATCTCAAGAAGATCCTTTGATCTTTTCTAC
GGGGTCTGACGCTCAGTGGAACGAAAACTCACGTTAAGGGATTTTGGTCATGAGATTATCAAAAAGGATC
TTCACCTAGATCCTTTTAAATTAAAAATGAAGTTTTAAATCAATCTAAAGTATATATGAGTAAACTTGGT
CTGACAGTTACCAATGCTTAATCAGTGAGGCACCTATCTCAGCGATCTGTCTATTTCGTTCATCCATAGT
TGCCTGACTCCCCGTCGTGTAGATAACTACGATACGGGAGGGCTTACCATCTGGCCCCAGTGCTGCAATG
ATACCGCGAGACCCACGCTCACCGGCTCCAGATTTATCAGCAATAAACCAGCCAGCCGGAAGGGCCGAGC
GCAGAAGTGGTCCTGCAACTTTATCCGCCTCCATCCAGTCTATTAATTGTTGCCGGGAAGCTAGAGTAAG
TAGTTCGCCAGTTAATAGTTTGCGCAACGTTGTTGCCATTGCTACAGGCATCGTGGTGTCACGCTCGTCG
TTTGGTATGGCTTCATTCAGCTCCGGTTCCCAACGATCAAGGCGAGTTACATGATCCCCCATGTTGTGCA
AAAAAGCGGTTAGCTCCTTCGGTCCTCCGATCGTTGTCAGAAGTAAGTTGGCCGCAGTGTTATCACTCAT
GGTTATGGCAGCACTGCATAATTCTCTTACTGTCATGCCATCCGTAAGATGCTTTTCTGTGACTGGTGAG
TACTCAACCAAGTCATTCTGAGAATAGTGTATGCGGCGACCGAGTTGCTCTTGCCCGGCGTCAATACGGG
ATAATACCGCGCCACATAGCAGAACTTTAAAAGTGCTCATCATTGGAAAACGTTCTTCGGGGCGAAAACT
CTCAAGGATCTTACCGCTGTTGAGATCCAGTTCGATGTAACCCACTCGTGCACCCAACTGATCTTCAGCA
TCTTTTACTTTCACCAGCGTTTCTGGGTGAGCAAAAACAGGAAGGCAAAATGCCGCAAAAAAGGGAATAA
GGGCGACACGGAAATGTTGAATACTCATACTCTTCCTTTTTCAATATTATTGAAGCATTTATCAGGGTTA
TTGTCTCATGAGCGGATACATATTTGAATGTATTTAGAAAAATAAACAAATAGGGGTTCCGCGCACATTT
CCCCGAAAAGTGCCACCTGACGTC
Features (pLannotate 1.2.2; 21 found; start..end, strand, type, name):
     28..80      -  misc_feature   bom (fragment): basis of mobility region from pBR322
    235..614     +  enhancer       CMV enhancer: human cytomegalovirus immediate early enhancer
    615..818     +  promoter       CMV promoter: human cytomegalovirus (CMV) immediate early promoter
    814..847     +  LTR            5' LTR (truncated) (fragment): truncated 5' long terminal repeat (LTR) from HIV-1
    863..881     +  promoter       T7 promoter: promoter for bacteriophage T7 RNA polymerase
    926..952     +  CDS            3xHA (fragment): three tandem HA epitope tags
    959..1855    +  CDS            RAD52 (fragment) (sequence partly withheld): RAD52_HUMAN - Experimental evidence at protein level: Swiss-Prot protein existence level 1. Involved in double-stranded break repair. Plays a central role in genetic recombination and DNA repair by promoting the annealing of complementary single-stranded DNA and by stimulation of the RAD51 recombinase. From Homo sapiens (Human).
   1971..2195    +  polyA_signal   bGH poly(A) signal: bovine growth hormone polyadenylation signal
   2199..2220    +  promoter       SV40 promoter (fragment): SV40 enhancer and early promoter
   2241..2669    +  rep_origin     f1 ori (sequence partly withheld): f1 bacteriophage origin of replication; arrow indicates direction of (+) strand synthesis
   2683..3012    +  promoter       SV40 promoter: SV40 enhancer and early promoter
   3079..3870    +  CDS            neo: KKA2_KLEPN - Also known as kan, nptII. Experimental evidence at protein level: Swiss-Prot protein existence level 1. Resistance to kanamycin, neomycin, paromomycin, ribostamycin, butirosin and gentamicin B. From Klebsiella pneumoniae.
   3894..4052    +  CDS            ble (fragment): BLE_KLEPN - Experimental evidence at protein level: Swiss-Prot protein existence level 1. Binding protein with a strong affinity to the bleomycin family of antibiotics. Binds to CL990; an antimitotic-antibiotic compound. From Klebsiella pneumoniae.
   4047..4168    +  polyA_signal   SV40 poly(A) signal: SV40 polyadenylation signal
   4241..4257    -  protein_bind   lac operator: The lac repressor binds to the lac operator to inhibit transcription in E. coli. This inhibition can be relieved by adding lactose or isopropyl-β-D-thiogalactopyranoside (IPTG). lac repressor encoded by lacI
   4265..4295    -  promoter       lac promoter: promoter for the E. coli lac operon
   4310..4331    -  protein_bind   CAP binding site: CAP binding activates transcription in the presence of cAMP. E. coli catabolite activator protein
   4344..4436    -  CDS            lacI (fragment): lac repressor; lacI; The lac repressor binds to the lac operator to inhibit transcription in E. coli. This inhibition can be relieved by adding lactose or isopropyl-β-D-thiogalactopyranoside (IPTG).
   4619..5207    -  rep_origin     ori: high-copy-number ColE1/pMB1/pBR322/pUC origin of replication
   5378..6238    -  CDS            AmpR: β-lactamase; bla; confers resistance to ampicillin, carbenicillin, and related antibiotics
   6239..6343    -  promoter       AmpR promoter: bla
