[The description below was written by a language model from this plasmid's Addgene catalogue record and pLannotate feature annotations shown in this document.]
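Description:
pcDNA3.1-HA-RAD52-∆C is a mammalian expression plasmid built on the pcDNA3.1(+)-N-HA backbone and sequenced at about 6.4 kb. It carries a truncated human RAD52 open reading frame in which amino acids 302–410 have been deleted, removing most of the C-terminal portion of the protein. The roughly 940 bp insert sits between KpnI and BamHI sites, in frame behind an N-terminal HA epitope supplied by the backbone. The annotation software labels this tag as a fragment of a 3xHA element, and the short length of that feature is consistent with a single HA copy. Transcription is driven by the human cytomegalovirus immediate-early enhancer and promoter and terminated by the bovine growth hormone polyadenylation signal. A T7 promoter lies just upstream of the coding region, where it can support in vitro transcription and serve as a sequencing primer site.

In E. coli the plasmid is maintained at high copy through a ColE1/pUC-type origin and selected with ampicillin via the β-lactamase gene. An f1 origin is also present. For mammalian cells, an SV40 early promoter drives the neomycin phosphotransferase gene, followed by an SV40 polyadenylation signal, which allows G418 selection of stable transfectants. Several small annotated fragments (HIV-1 LTR, ble, lacI, lac promoter/operator and bom) appear to be backbone remnants or short similarity matches rather than functional parts.

The construct expresses an epitope-tagged RAD52 deletion mutant for detection or immunoprecipitation with anti-HA reagents. It comes from work on RAD52's role in resolving transcription–replication conflicts and limiting R-loop-induced genome instability, where such a mutant would help test what the C-terminal region contributes.
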