Addgene plasmid #235677: pcDNA3.1-HA-RAD52-∆C
Purpose: Expresses HA-tagged mutant human RAD52 in mammalian cells with a C-terminal deletion (Δ302-410 amino acids).
Depositing lab: Simon Powell. Publication: RAD52 resolves transcription-replication conflicts to mitigate R-loop induced genome instability. Jalan M, Sharma A, Pei X, Weinhold N, Buechelmaier ES, Zhu Y, Ahmed-Seghir S, Ratnakumar A, Di Bona M, McDermott N, Gomez-Aguilar J, Anderson KS, Ng CKY, Selenica P, Bakhoum SF, Reis-Filho JS, Riaz N, Powell SN. Nat Commun. 2024 Sep 5;15(1):7776. doi: 10.1038/s41467-024-51784-x. PubMed 39237529.
Backbone
  Vector backbone: pcDNA3.1(+)-N-HA
  Vector type: Mammalian Expression
  Selectable markers: Neomycin (select with G418)
Growth in bacteria
  Bacterial resistance: Ampicillin, 100 μg/mL
  Growth temperature: 37°C
  Growth strain: DH5alpha
  Copy number: High Copy
Gene/Insert
  Gene/Insert name: RAD52
  Species: H. sapiens (human)
  Insert size (bp): 942
  Mutation: deleted amino acids 302-410
  GenBank ID: NM_134424.4
  Entrez Gene: RAD52
  Tag / fusion protein: HA (N terminal on backbone)
  Cloning method: Restriction Enzyme; 5′ cloning site KpnI (not destroyed); 3′ cloning site BamHI (not destroyed)
  Sequencing primers: 5′ taatacgactcactataggg
Terms and licenses: Academic/Nonprofit Terms; Industry Terms: Not Available to Industry
How to cite: pcDNA3.1-HA-RAD52-∆C was a gift from Simon Powell (Addgene plasmid # 235677 ; http://n2t.net/addgene:235677 ; RRID:Addgene_235677)
